Addgene plasmid #63211: pAV10.HO6
Purpose: (Empty Backbone) pCACS backbone (Amp), KlURA3, contains an RFP flanked by BsaI sites with CAGT & TTTT overhangs for TU assembly using yGG. Integration into HO locus (NotI or BciVI).
Depositing lab: Jef Boeke. Depositing organization: Johns Hopkins University and School of Medicine. Publication: Yeast Golden Gate (yGG) for the Efficient Assembly of S. cerevisiae Transcription Units. Agmon N, Mitchell LA, Cai Y, Ikushima S, Chuang J, Zheng A, Choi WJ, Martin JA, Caravelli K, Stracquadanio G, Boeke JD. ACS Synth Biol. 2015 Jul 17;4(7):853-9. doi: 10.1021/sb500372z. Epub 2015 Mar 23. PubMed 25756291.
Backbone
  Vector backbone: pCACS
  Backbone size (bp): 4700
  Modifications to backbone: BsaI and BsmBI sites removed from backbone, RFP cloned into the MCS, flanked by BsaI sites for cloning TUs using yGG assmebly
  Vector type: Bacterial Expression, Yeast Expression, Synthetic Biology
  Selectable markers: URA3 ; Kl
Growth in bacteria
  Bacterial resistance: Ampicillin, 100 μg/mL
  Growth temperature: 37°C
  Growth strain: Top10
  Growth instructions: Grows as red/pink colonies
  Copy number: Unknown
Gene/Insert
  Cloning method: Restriction Enzyme
Terms and licenses: Academic/Nonprofit Terms; Industry Terms: Not Available to Industry
How to cite: pAV10.HO6 was a gift from Jef Boeke (Addgene plasmid # 63211 ; http://n2t.net/addgene:63211 ; RRID:Addgene_63211)
