[The description below was written by a language model from this plasmid's Addgene catalogue record and pLannotate feature annotations shown in this document.]
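Description:
pAV10.HO6 is an empty acceptor vector from the yeast Golden Gate (yGG) toolkit, built on the pCACS backbone and designed for assembling Saccharomyces cerevisiae transcription units and integrating them into the chromosomal HO locus. In E. coli it is maintained by a high-copy ColE1/pUC-type origin and selected with ampicillin through the β-lactamase gene. The annotation places this gene next to a cat promoter, and several bacterial terminators (lambda t0, a his operon terminator and a further putative terminator) insulate the backbone modules. No yeast replication origin is annotated, consistent with its use as an integrating rather than episomal vector. The backbone's native BsaI and BsmBI sites have been removed so that these type IIS enzymes can be used for assembly.

The cloning position holds an mRFP1 cassette driven by the lac promoter, with its operator and CAP binding site. It is flanked by BsaI sites that leave CAGT and TTTT overhangs. Digestion with BsaI releases the RFP, and a transcription unit assembled from promoter, coding sequence and terminator parts can be ligated in its place. Parental plasmids give red or pink colonies, so recombinants can be picked by colour. The yeast marker is URA3, recorded as the Kluyveromyces lactis version (KlURA3), although the automated annotation matched it to the S. cerevisiae protein. One HO coding fragment is annotated beside the marker as a targeting homology. A second homology arm would be expected on the far side of the cloning site but is not called in the feature table. Cutting with NotI or BciVI releases the integration cassette for targeting to HO. The depositor sequence is 5,694 bp, compared with a listed backbone size of 4,700 bp.
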