Features (pLannotate 1.2.2; 13 found; start..end, strand, type, name):
    232..820     -  rep_origin     ori: high-copy-number ColE1/pMB1/pBR322/pUC origin of replication
   1003..1097    -  terminator     lambda t0 terminator: transcription terminator from phage lambda
   1115..1975    +  CDS            AmpR: β-lactamase; bla; confers resistance to ampicillin, carbenicillin, and related antibiotics
   1985..2082    -  promoter       cat promoter: promoter of the E. coli cat gene encoding chloramphenicol acetyltransferase
   2168..2211    -  terminator     bacterial terminator: putative bacterial transcription terminator
   2237..2737    -  CDS            HO (fragment): HO_YEAST - Experimental evidence at protein level: Swiss-Prot protein existence level 1. Initiation of mating type interconversion. This protein is a site-specific endonuclease that cleaves a site in the mat locus on chromosome III. The double-strand break is followed by a unidirectional gene conversion event that replaces the information at the mat locus by information copied from either of the two homologous loci (HMR and HML) that reside at the extremity of the chromosome III. Endonuclease expression takes place in late G1 just before cells enter S phase. From Saccharomyces cerevisiae (stra
   3243..4028    +  CDS            URA3: PYRF_YEAST - Experimental evidence at protein level: Swiss-Prot protein existence level 1. From Saccharomyces cerevisiae (strain ATCC 204508 / S288c) (Baker's yeast).
   4227..4901    -  CDS            mRFP1: mRFP1 is a basic (constitutively fluorescent) red fluorescent protein published in 2002, derived from Discosoma sp.. It is reported to be a somewhat slowly-maturing monomer with low acid sensitivity.
   4937..4953    -  protein_bind   lac operator: The lac repressor binds to the lac operator to inhibit transcription in E. coli. This inhibition can be relieved by adding lactose or isopropyl-β-D-thiogalactopyranoside (IPTG). lac repressor encoded by lacI
   4961..4991    -  promoter       lac promoter: promoter for the E. coli lac operon
   5006..5027    -  protein_bind   CAP binding site: CAP binding activates transcription in the presence of cAMP. E. coli catabolite activator protein
   5040..5129    -  CDS            lacI (fragment): lac repressor; lacI; The lac repressor binds to the lac operator to inhibit transcription in E. coli. This inhibition can be relieved by adding lactose or isopropyl-β-D-thiogalactopyranoside (IPTG).
   5674..37      +  terminator     his operon terminator (across the origin): This putative transcriptin terminator from the E. coli his operon has a 2-bp deletion introduced during synthesis. Its efficiency has not been determined.
>Addgene plasmid #63211 | pAV10.HO6 | depositor full sequence | sequence record 115802 | pAV10.HO6 sequence 5694 bps
GTCACCACCCTGCCCTTTTTCTTTAAAACCGAAAAGATTACTTCGCGTTATGCAGGCTTCCTCGCTCACT
GACTCGCTGCGCTCGGTCGTTCGGCTGCGGCGAGCGGTATCAGCTCACTCAAAGGCGGTAATACGGTTAT
CCACAGAATCAGGGGATAACGCAGGAAAGAACATGTGAGCAAAAGGCCAGCAAAAGGCCAGGAACCGTAA
AAAGGCCGCGTTGCTGGCGTTTTTCCACAGGCTCCGCCCCCCTGACGAGCATCACAAAAATCGACGCTCA
AGTCAGAGGTGGCGAAACCCGACAGGACTATAAAGATACCAGGCGTTTCCCCCTGGAAGCTCCCTCGTGC
GCTCTCCTGTTCCGACCCTGCCGCTTACCGGATACCTGTCCGCCTTTCTCCCTTCGGGAAGCGTGGCGCT
TTCTCATAGCTCACGCTGTAGGTATCTCAGTTCGGTGTAGGTCGTTCGCTCCAAGCTGGGCTGTGTGCAC
GAACCCCCCGTTCAGCCCGACCGCTGCGCCTTATCCGGTAACTATCGTCTTGAGTCCAACCCGGTAAGAC
ACGACTTATCGCCACTGGCAGCAGCCACTGGTAACAGGATTAGCAGAGCGAGGTATGTAGGCGGTGCTAC
AGAGTTCTTGAAGTGGTGGCCTAACTACGGCTACACTAGAAGAACAGTATTTGGTATCTGCGCTCTGCTG
AAGCCAGTTACCTTCGGAAAAAGAGTTGGTAGCTCTTGATCCGGCAAACAAACCACCGCTGGTAGCGGTG
GTTTTTTTGTTTGCAAGCAGCAGATTACGCGCAGAAAAAAAGGATCTCAAGAAGATCCTTTGATCTTTTC
TACGGGGTCTGACGCTCAGTGGAACGAAAACTCACGTTAAGGGATTTTGGTCATGAGATTATCAAAAAGG
ATCTTCACCTAGATCCTTTTAAATTAAAAATGAAGTTTTAAATCAATCTAAAGTATATATGAGTAAACTT
GGTCTGACAGCTCGAGGCTTGGATTCTCACCAATAAAAAACGCCCGGCGGCAACCGAGCGTTCTGAACAA
ATCCAGATGGAGTTCTGAGGTCATTACTGGATCTATCAACAGGAGTCCAAGCGAGCTCGATATCATGAGT
ATTCAACATTTCCGTGTCGCCCTTATTCCCTTTTTTGCGGCATTTTGCCTTCCTGTTTTTGCTCACCCAG
AAACGCTGGTGAAAGTAAAAGATGCTGAAGATCAGTTGGGTGCACGAGTGGGTTACATCGAACTGGATCT
CAACAGCGGTAAGATCCTTGAGAGTTTTCGCCCCGAAGAACGTTTTCCAATGATGAGCACTTTTAAAGTT
CTGCTATGTGGCGCGGTATTATCCCGTATTGACGCCGGGCAAGAGCAACTCGGTCGCCGCATACACTATT
CTCAGAATGACTTGGTTGAGTACTCACCAGTCACAGAAAAGCATCTTACGGATGGCATGACAGTAAGAGA
ATTATGCAGTGCTGCCATAACCATGAGTGATAACACTGCGGCCAACTTACTTCTGACAACGATCGGAGGA
CCGAAGGAGCTAACCGCTTTTTTGCACAACATGGGGGATCATGTAACTCGCCTTGATCGTTGGGAACCGG
AGCTGAATGAAGCCATACCAAACGACGAGCGTGACACCACGATGCCTGTAGCAATGGCAACAACGTTGCG
CAAACTATTAACTGGCGAACTACTTACTCTAGCTTCCCGGCAACAATTAATAGACTGGATGGAGGCGGAT
AAAGTTGCAGGACCACTTCTGCGCTCGGCCCTTCCGGCTGGCTGGTTTATTGCTGATAAATCTGGAGCCG
GTGAGCGTGGATCTCGCGGTATCATTGCAGCACTGGGGCCAGATGGTAAGCCCTCCCGTATCGTAGTTAT
CTACACGACGGGGAGTCAGGCAACTATGGATGAACGAAATAGACAGATCGCTGAGATAGGTGCCTCACTG
ATTAAGCATTGGTAATTTCTCCATTTTAGCTTCCTTAGCTCCTGAAAATCTCGATAACTCAAAAAATACG
CCCGGTAGTGATCTTATTTCATTATGGTGAAAGTTGGAACCTCTTACGTGCCCGATCAACTCGAGTGCCA
CCTGACGTCTAAGAAACCATTATTATCATGACATTAACCTATAAAAATAGGCGTATCACGAGGCAGAATT
TCAGATAAAAAAAATCCTTAGCTTTCGCTAAGGATGATTTCTGGAATTCGCGGCCGCGTATCCTTGCCTA
ACTTCAATGTCAAAGTTGAAATATTCTCCTTTAGAGCGCTCCATTTCTTCTATGAAGCGTTTTGCGGCAA
ACTCACCTTCAACTGTCATTGGGAATGTCTTATGATGGTTTTTTGGAATTATTATTATCCTACCATCAAG
CGTCTGACATTGCTGCAGATTTCTCCATCTCACTTTATATTTGGTGGCATTTCTACCACTTTTTTCCAAC
AGTGGTTTGGTAGGGACCCTGACTGACAATTTATGACCTGCAGTACATTGTAATGCAAGACGCTGATAAA
CTGTTCTACGCCTGGGATCTAACCTACCAGGTTCACCTTCAAAAGCTCTGTGTTTGGTTTTTTGCTGTAT
ATTATAGATTTTCTGATAGCCCTGTGTGACATTTATGACGCGGGCAGCGGAGCCATCTGCGCACATAACG
TAAGAGTTAGCCGTGACGTTTGCGATGTCTTTAATTTCACCGTTAGCCATCAGAATAGTCGTGTTTTCAG
AAAGCATGGATCCAGCTCGTTTTATTTAGGTTCTATCGAGGAGAAAAAGCGACAAGAAGAGATAGACCAT
GGATAAACTGATTATGTTCTAAACACTCCTCAGAAGCTCATCGAACTGTCATCCTGCGTGAAGATTAAAA
TCCAACTTAGAAATTTCGAGCTTACGGAGACAATCATATGGGAGAAGCAATTGGAAGATAGAAAAAAGGT
ACTCGGTACATAAATATATGTGATTCTGGGTAGAAGATCGGTCTGCATTGGATGGTGGTAACGCATTTTT
TTACACACATTACTTGCCTCGAGCATCAAATGGTGGTTATTCGTGGATCTATATCACGTGATTTGCTTAA
GAATTGTCGTTCATGGTGACACTTTTAGCTTTGACATGATTAAGCTCATCTCAATTGATGTTATCTAAAG
TCATTTCAACTATCTAAGATGTGGTTGTGATTGGGCCATTTTGTGAAAGCCAGTACGCCAGCGTCAATAC
ACTCCCGTCAATTAGTTGCACCATGTCCACAAAATCATATACCAGTAGAGCTGAGACTCATGCAAGTCCG
GTTGCATCGAAACTTTTACGTTTAATGGATGAAAAGAAGACCAATTTGTGTGCTTCTCTTGACGTTCGTT
CGACTGATGAGCTATTGAAACTTGTTGAAACGTTGGGTCCATACATTTGCCTTTTGAAAACACACGTTGA
TATCTTGGATGATTTCAGTTATGAGGGTACTGTCGTTCCATTGAAAGCATTGGCAGAGAAATACAAGTTC
TTGATATTTGAGGACAGAAAATTCGCCGATATCGGTAACACAGTCAAATTACAATATACATCGGGCGTTT
ACCGTATCGCAGAATGGTCTGATATCACCAACGCCCACGGGGTTACTGGTGCTGGTATTGTTGCTGGCTT
GAAACAAGGTGCGCAAGAGGTCACCAAAGAACCAAGGGGATTATTGATGCTTGCTGAATTGTCTTCCAAG
GGTTCTCTAGCACACGGTGAATATACTAAGGGTACCGTTGATATTGCAAAGAGTGATAAAGATTTCGTTA
TTGGGTTCATTGCTCAGAACGATATGGGAGGAAGAGAAGAAGGGTTTGATTGGCTAATCATGACCCCAGG
TGTAGGTTTAGACGACAAAGGCGATGCATTGGGTCAGCAGTACAGAACCGTCGACGAAGTTGTAAGTGGT
GGATCAGATATCATCATTGTTGGCAGAGGACTTTTCGCCAAGGGTAGAGATCCTAAGGTTGAAGGTGAAA
GATACAGAAATGCTGGATGGGAAGCGTACCAAAAGAGAATCAGCGCTCCCCATTAATTATACAGGAAACT
TAATAGAACAAATCACATATTTAATCTAATAGCCACCTGCATTGGCACGGTGCAACACTACTTCAACTTC
ATCTTACAAAAAGATCACGTGATCTGTTGTATTGTGCTAGCAGTAGAGACCGCCTGGCTCTAGTAGCGAT
CTACACTAGCACTATCAGCGTTATTAAGCACCGGTGGAGTGACGACCTTCAGCACGTTCGTACTGTTCAA
CGATGGTGTAGTCTTCGTTGTGGGAGGTGATGTCCAGTTTGATGTCGGTTTTGTAAGCACCCGGCAGCTG
AACCGGTTTTTTAGCCATGTAGGTGGTTTTAACTTCAGCGTCGTAGTGACCACCGTCTTTCAGTTTCAGA
CGCATTTTGATTTCACCTTTCAGAGCACCGTCTTCCGGGTACATACGTTCGGTGGAAGCTTCCCAACCCA
TGGTTTTTTTCTGCATAACCGGACCGTCGGACGGGAAGTTGGTACCACGCAGTTTAACTTTGTAGATGAA
CTCACCGTCTTGCAGGGAGGAGTCCTGGGTAACGGTAACAACACCACCGTCTTCGAAGTTCATAACACGT
TCCCATTTGAAACCTTCCGGGAAGGACAGTTTCAGGTAGTCCGGGATGTCAGCCGGGTGTTTAACGTAAG
CTTTGGAACCGTACTGGAACTGCGGGGACAGGATGTCCCAAGCGAACGGCAGCGGACCACCTTTGGTAAC
TTTCAGTTTAGCGGTCTGGGTACCTTCGTACGGACGACCTTCACCTTCACCTTCGATTTCGAACTCGTGA
CCGTTAACGGAACCTTCCATACGAACTTTGAAACGCATGAACTCTTTGATAACGTCTTCGGAGGAAGCCA
TCTAGTATTTCTCCTCTTTCTCTAGTATGTGTGAAATTGTTATCCGCTCACAATTCCACACAACATACGA
GCCGGAAGCATAAAGTGTAAAGCCTGGGGTGCCTAATGAGTGAGCTAACTCACATTAATTGCGTTGCGCT
CACTGCCCGCTTTCCAGTCGGGAAACCTGTCGTGCCAGCTGCATTAATGAATCGGCCAACGCGCGGGGAG
AGGCGGTTTGCGTATTGGGTCTCATTTTACTAGTGCATGCTTTAAAGTATAGATAGAATTGATTGCTGCT
TATGAGGATATGGATTTAGAGCTAATAGTTGTAATAGAAATAAAAGCCATTTAGAATAGGAATTGAATAC
AATTTTATGAGCTTTAAATATTTAATGATGAATAGTGCGTTTAGAACGCTTCATCATGCTTCAACAAGCT
TCTGCAAACCTCATTTGAGTAGCAATAGCTGTTTACTTTTTTCCGCGACTTTATTCGAAGTTATGGTGAA
CTTTTCGTGGTTTCACACCTAATAACGCCCAGCGGTAGTACAATTCAAAGTAGTAGGTACCAATGGTAGT
ACTAGTGGGTGATAGTAGCAAATTTCTCTATGAAAATGAATTGTTGCTCTGCAATGATGTTAATGTGGAC
ATGACATGAATTTTCGCGATATGTTGATGTAAATAATAACATGATTTTCGTGGATCATTTCGTAAACCAT
AGGTTTATTTCGTGAATTACTAAGAGAAAGGCATAGAAACAGGACTTGCGGATGGGATACGCGGCCGCTG
CAGTCCGGCAAAAAAGGGCAAGGT
