>Addgene plasmid #63211 | pAV10.HO6 | addgene partial sequence | sequence record 107283 | lac-promoter-R 5'-CCGGAAGCATAAAGTGTAAA-3'
ATTGCGTTGCGCTCACTGCCCGCTTTCCAGTCGGGAAACCTGTCGTGCCAGCTGCATTAATGAATCGGCC
AACGCGCGGGGAGAGGCGGTTTGCGTATTGGGTCTCATTTTACTAGTGCATGCTTTAAAGTATAGATAGA
ATTGATTGCTGCTTATGAGGATATGGATTTAGAGCTAATAGTTGTAATAGAAATAAAAGCCATTTAGAAT
AGGAATTGAATACAATTTTATGAGCTTTAAATATTTAATGATGAATAGTGCGTTTAGAACGCTTCATCAT
GCTTCAACAAGCTTCTGCAAACCTCATTTGAGTAGCAATAGCTGTTTACTTTTTTCCGCGACTTTATTCG
AAGTTATGGTGAACTTTTCGTGGTTTCACACCTAATAACGCCCAGCGGTAGTACAATTCAAAGTAGTAGG
TACCAATGGTAGTACTAGTGGGTGATAGTAGCAAATTTCTCTATGAAAATGAATTGTTGCTCTGCAATGA
TGTTAATGTGGACATGACATGAATTTTCGCGATATGTTGATGTAAATAATAACATGATTTTCGTGGATCA
TTTCGTAAACCATAGGTTTATTTCGTGAATTACTAAGAGAAAGGCATAGAAACAGGACTTGCGGATGGGA
TACGCGGCCGCTGCAGTCCGGCAAAAAAGGGCAAGGTGTCACCACCCTGCCCTTTTTCTTTAAAACCGAA
AAGATTACTTCGCGTTATGCAGGCTTCCTCGCTCACTGACTCGCTGCGCTCGGTCGTTCGGCTGCGGCGA
GCGGTATCAGCTCACTCAAAGGCGGTAATACGGTTATCCACAGAATCAGG
