>Addgene plasmid #63211 | pAV10.HO6 | addgene partial sequence | sequence record 107802 | jkRFP-F 5'-tggtcactacgacgctgaag-3'
GCTTACAAAACCGACATCAAACTGGACATCACCTCCCACAACGAAGACTACACCATCGTTGAACAGTACG
AACGTGCTGAAGGTCGTCACTCCACCGGTGCTTAATAACGCTGATAGTGCTAGTGTAGATCGCTACTAGA
GCCAGGCGGTCTCTACTGCTAGCACAATACAACAGATCACGTGATCTTTTTGTAAGATGAAGTTGAAGTA
GTGTTGCACCGTGCCAATGCAGGTGGCTATTAGATTAAATATGTGATTTGTTCTATTAAGTTTCCTGTAT
AATTAATGGGGAGCGCTGATTCTCTTTTGGTACGCTTCCCATCCAGCATTTCTGTATCTTTCACCTTCAA
CCTTAGGATCTCTACCCTTGGCGAAAAGTCCTCTGCCAACAATGATGATATCTGATCCACCACTTACAAC
TTCGTCGACGGTTCTGTACTGCTGACCCAATGCATCGCCTTTGTCGTCTAAACCTACACCTGGGGTCATG
ATTAGCCAATCAAACCCTTCTTCTCTTCCTCCCATATCGTTCTGAGCAATGAACCCAATAACGAAATCTT
TATCACTCTTTGCAATATCAACGGTACCCTTAGTATATTCACCGTGTGCTAGAGAACCCTTGGAAGACAA
TTCAGCAAGCATCAATAATCCCCTTGGTTCTTTGGTGACCTCTTGCGCACCTTGTTTCAAGCCAGCAACA
ATACCAGCACCAGTAACCCCGTGGGCGTTGGTGATATCAGACCATTCTGCGATACGGTAAACGCCCGATG
TATATTGTAATTTGACTGTGTTACCGATATCGGCGAATT
